Addgene plasmid #231326: pNDGG058
Purpose: (Empty Backbone) BEVA Golden Gate cloning vector; BEVA2.0 Broad host range plasmid with stability. L1-RSF1010-Sp-par-ELT4; GG assembly from pGQ0015, pNDGG002, pNDGG005, pOGG012, and pOGG014, SpR
Depositing lab: Barney Geddes. Depositing organization: North Dakota State University. Publication: BEVA2.0: modular assembly of golden gate-compatible vectors with expanded utility for genetic engineering. Geddes BA, Williamson R, Schumacher J, Ardi A, Levin G, Cervenka E, Huang R, diCenzo G. Can J Microbiol. 2025 Jan 1;71:1-13. doi: 10.1139/cjm-2024-0246. PubMed 39919271.
Backbone
  Vector backbone: NA
  Vector type: Bacterial Expression
Growth in bacteria
  Bacterial resistance: Spectinomycin, 50 μg/mL
  Growth temperature: 37°C
  Growth strain: DH5alpha
  Copy number: High Copy
Gene/Insert
  Gene/Insert name: None
Terms and licenses: Academic/Nonprofit Terms; Industry Terms: Not Available to Industry
How to cite: pNDGG058 was a gift from Barney Geddes (Addgene plasmid # 231326 ; http://n2t.net/addgene:231326 ; RRID:Addgene_231326)
