[The description below was written by a language model from this plasmid's Addgene catalogue record and pLannotate feature annotations shown in this document.]
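Description:
pNDGG058 is an empty, 11.3 kb Golden Gate cloning vector from the BEVA2.0 (Bacterial Expression Vector Archive) modular system, built for broad-host-range work in bacteria. Its module code, L1-RSF1010-Sp-par-ELT4, summarises the design: a level 1 cloning position, an RSF1010 replicon, spectinomycin resistance, a par stability module and the ELT4 end-linker/terminator configuration. The record notes that it was itself assembled by Golden Gate from five component plasmids. It is catalogued as high copy and carries no insert.

Replication relies on the RSF1010 oriV together with the plasmid's own replication genes. The annotation picks up RepA, RepC (as a fragment call) and mobA, also known as repB, which supplies primase activity, along with the R1162-like antisense regulatory RNA. This self-contained system is what allows RSF1010 derivatives to replicate in many Gram-negative species. Two transfer origins are annotated, an IncP oriT and the RSF1010 oriT, so the plasmid can be mobilised by conjugation when transfer functions are supplied in trans. The stability module is the RK2-type par region: parA and parB, annotated as partition genes, plus the parDE toxin–antitoxin pair, which kills plasmid-free segregants and so helps retain the plasmid without antibiotic selection. Selection uses aadA (spectinomycin/streptomycin); the flanking integrase, GmR and qacE fragments are probably remnants of the integron from which the cassette was taken.

The cloning site is a lac promoter/operator-driven lacZα fragment containing a pUC-type polylinker, bracketed by the rrnB T1 and lambda t0 terminators. In Golden Gate vectors such a cassette is typically displaced by the assembled parts, giving blue/white screening, although the type IIS sites are not annotated here.
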