Features (pLannotate 1.2.2; 25 found; start..end, strand, type, name):
    140..248     +  oriT           oriT: incP origin of transfer
    935..1329    -  rep_origin     RSF1010 oriV: replication origin of the broad-host-range plasmid RSF1010; requires the RSF1010 RepA/B/C proteins for replication (Scholz et al., 1989)
   1323..1727    +  CDS            YPMF_ECOLX (fragment): Protein predicted: Swiss-Prot protein existence level 4. From Escherichia coli.
   1671..1757    +  oriT           RSF1010 oriT: origin of transfer of the broad-host-range plasmid RSF1010 (Scholz et al., 1989)
   1838..3964    +  CDS            mobA: MOBA2_ECOLX - Also known as repB. Experimental evidence at protein level: Swiss-Prot protein existence level 1. Part of the relaxosome complex that is responsible for plasmid transfer during conjugation. Locally unwinds DNA and catalyzes the cleavage of one of the DNA strands at oriT. The cleaved strand is then transferred through the dedicated type IV secretion apparatus. MobA remains covalently linked at the 5' end of the strand, and once in the recipient cell, it probably catalyzes the rejoining of the two ends of the strand, re-forming the circular plasmid DNA. The primase activity of MobA
   4410..4484    +  ncRNA          Plasmid R1162: Accession: RF00043 - R1162-like plasmid antisense RNA
   4478..5317    +  CDS            RSF1010 RepA: replication protein A of the broad-host-range plasmid RSF1010 (Scholz et al., 1989); repA
   5304..6155    +  CDS            RSF1010 RepC (fragment): replication protein C of the broad-host-range plasmid RSF1010 (Scholz et al., 1989); repC
   6431..6739    -  CDS            parE: PARE_ECOLX - Experimental evidence at protein level: Swiss-Prot protein existence level 1. Toxin component of a type II toxin-antitoxin (TA) system involved in plasmid partition. Acts by inhibiting DNA gyrase, converting supercoiled plasmid DNA into a singly cleaved linear form in an ATP-dependent fashion. To do so it probably interacts with one of the gyrase subunits. Gyrase inhibition is prevented by antitoxin ParD, and is reversed in vitro by incubation with ParD. In cells that have lost the plasmid filamentation and growth inhibition occur; this is suppressed when ParD is supplied in trans
   6739..6987    -  CDS            parD: PARD_ECOLX - Experimental evidence at protein level: Swiss-Prot protein existence level 1. Antitoxin component of a type II toxin-antitoxin (TA) system involved in plasmid partition. Inhibits the anti-DNA gyrase activity of toxin ParE; reverses and restores gyrase catalytic activity in vitro. The parDE operon alone is capable of stabilizing an RK2-derived minireplicon under defined growth conditions in several different Gram- negative bacteria. It does so by the post-segregational killing (PSK) of plasmid-free cells, also referred to as a plasmid addiction system. Binds its own promoter, autor
   7116..7958    +  CDS            parB: PARB4_ECOLX - Protein predicted: Swiss-Prot protein existence level 4. Involved in plasmid partition. From Escherichia coli.
   7922..8578    +  CDS            parA: PARA4_ECOLX - Protein inferred from homology: Swiss-Prot protein existence level 3. Involved in plasmid partition. From Escherichia coli.
   8738..8824    -  terminator     rrnB T1 terminator: Escherichia coli rrnB; transcription terminator T1 from the E. coli rrnB gene
   8857..8899    +  CDS            lacI (fragment): lac repressor; lacI; The lac repressor binds to the lac operator to inhibit transcription in E. coli. This inhibition can be relieved by adding lactose or isopropyl-β-D-thiogalactopyranoside (IPTG).
   8912..8933    +  protein_bind   CAP binding site: CAP binding activates transcription in the presence of cAMP. E. coli catabolite activator protein
   8948..8978    +  promoter       lac promoter: promoter for the E. coli lac operon
   8982..9004    +  protein_bind   lac operator (fragment): The lac repressor binds to the lac operator to inhibit transcription in E. coli. This inhibition can be relieved by adding lactose or isopropyl-β-D-thiogalactopyranoside (IPTG). lac repressor encoded by lacI
   9039..9095    -  misc_feature   MCS: pUC18/19 multiple cloning site
   9092..9249    +  CDS            lacZα (fragment): LacZα fragment of β-galactosidase; lacZ fragment
   9255..9354    -  misc_feature   bom (fragment): basis of mobility region from pBR322
   9450..9544    +  terminator     lambda t0 terminator: transcription terminator from phage lambda
   9567..10139   -  CDS            int (fragment): INT2_ECOLX - Protein inferred from homology: Swiss-Prot protein existence level 3. Putative integrase believed to be involved in the insertion of antibiotic resistance genes into plasmids and transposons. From Escherichia coli.
  10225..10281   +  CDS            GmR (fragment): gentamycin acetyltransferase; aacC1; confers resistance to gentamycin
  10288..11079   +  CDS            SmR: aminoglycoside adenylyltransferase (Murphy, 1985); aadA; confers resistance to spectinomycin and streptomycin
  11243..11332   +  CDS            qacE (fragment): QACE_ECOLX - Protein inferred from homology: Swiss-Prot protein existence level 3. Multidrug exporter. Is implicated for the resistance to bacteriocidal quaternary ammonium compounds. From Escherichia coli.
>Addgene plasmid #231326 | pNDGG058 | addgene full sequence | sequence record 471992 | Addgene NGS Result
ACTACTTTTCCGCTGCATAACCCTGCTTCGGGGTCATTATAGCGATTTTTTCGGTATATCCATCCTTTTT
CGCACGATATACAGGATTTTGCCAAAGGGTTCGTGTAGACTTTCCTTGGTGTATCCAACGGCGTCAGCCG
GGCAGGATAGGTGAAGTAGGCCCACCCGCGAGCGGGTGTTCCTTCTTCACTGTCCCTTATTCGCACCTGG
CGGTGCTCAACGGGAATCCTGCTCTGCGAGGCTGGCCGTAGGCCGGCCGCGATCAAGCAGGTGCGACAGA
CGTCATACTAGATATCAAGCGACTTCTCCTATCCCCTGGGAACACATCAATCTCACCGGAGAATATCGCT
GGCCAAAGCCTTAGCGTAGGATTCCGCCCCTTCCCGCAAACGACCCCAAACAGGAAACGCAGCTGAAACG
GGAAGCTCAACACCCACTGACGCATGGGTTGTTCAGGCAGTACTTCATCAACCAGCAAGGCGGCACTTTC
GGCCATCCGCCGCGCCCCACAGCTCGGGCAGAAACCGCGACGCTTACAGCTGAAAGCGACCAGGTGCTCG
GCGTGGCAAGACTCGCAGCGAACCCGTAGAAAGCCATGCTCCAGCCGCCCGCATTGGAGAAATTCTTCAA
ATTCCCGTTGCACATAGCCCGGCAATTCCTTTCCCTGCTCTGCCATAAGCGCAGCGAATGCCGGGTAATA
CTCGTCAACGATCTGATAGAGAAGGGTTTGCTCGGGTCGGTGGCTCTGGTAACGACCAGTATCCCGATCC
CGGCTGGCCGTCCTGGCCGCCACATGAGGCATGTTCCGCGTCCTTGCAATACTGTGTTTACATACAGTCT
ATCGCTTAGCGGAAAGTTCTTTTACCCTCAGCCGAAATGCCTGCCGTTGCTAGACATTGCCAGCCAGTGC
CCGTCACTCCCGTACTAACTGTCACGAACCCCTGCAATAACTGTCACGCCCCCCTGCAATAACTGTCACG
AACCCCTGCAATAACTGTCACGCCCCCAAACCTGCAAACCCAGCAGGGGCGGGGGCTGGCGGGGTGTTGG
AAAAATCCATCCATGATTATCTAAGAATAATCCACTAGGCGCGGTTATCAGCGCCCTTGTGGGGCGCTGC
TGCCCTTGCCCAATATGCCCGGCCAGAGGCCGGGTAGCTGGTCTATTCGCTGCGCTAGGCTACACACCGC
CCCACCGCTGCGCGGCAGGGGGAAAGGCGGGCAAAGCCCGCTAAACCCCACACCAAACCCCGCAGAAATA
CGCTGGAGCGCTTTTAGCCGCTTTAGCGGCCTTTCCCCCTACCCGAAGGGTGGGGGCGCGTGTGCAGCCC
CGCAGGGCCTGTCTCGGTCGATCATTCAGCCCGGCTCATCCTTCTGGCGTGGCGGCAGACCGAACAAGGC
GCGGTCGTGGTCGCGTTCAAGGTACGCATCCATTGCCGCCATGAGCCGATCCTCCGGCCACTCGCTGCTG
TTCACCTTGGCCAAAATCATGGCCCCCACCAGCACCCTGCGCCTTGTTTCGTTCTTGCGCTCTTGCTGCT
GTTCCCTTGCCCGCACCCGCTGAATTTCGGCATTGATTCGCGCTCGTTGTTCTTCGAGCTTGGCCAGCCG
ATCCGCCGCCTTGTTGCTCCCCTTAACCATCTTGACACCCCATTGTTAATGTGCTGTCTCGTAGGCTATC
ATGGAGGCACAGCGGCGGCAATCCCGACCCTACTTTGTAGGGGAGGGGCACTTACCGGTTTCTCTTCGAG
AAACTGGCCTAACGGCCACCCTTCGGGCGGTGCGCTCTCCGAGGGCCATTGCATGGAGCCGAAAAGCAAA
AGCAACAGCGAGGCAGCATGGCGATTTATCACCTTACGGCGAAAACCGGCAGCAGGTCGGGCGGCCAATC
GGCCAGGGCCAAGGCCGACTACATCCAGCGCGAAGGCAAGTATGCCCGCGACATGGATGAAGTCTTGCAC
GCCGAATCCGGGCACATGCCGGAGTTCGTCGAGCGGCCCGCCGACTACTGGGATGCTGCCGACCTGTATG
AACGCGCCAATGGGCGGCTGTTCAAGGAGGTCGAATTTGCCCTGCCGGTCGAGCTGACCCTCGACCAGCA
GAAGGCGCTGGCGTCCGAGTTCGCCCAGCACCTGACCGGTGCCGAGCGCCTGCCGTATACGCTGGCCATC
CATGCCGGTGGCGGCGAGAACCCGCACTGCCACCTGATGATCTCCGAGCGGATCAATGACGGCATCGAGC
GGCCCGCCGCTCAGTGGTTCAAGCGGTACAACGGCAAGACCCCGGAGAAGGGCGGGGCACGGAAGACCGA
AGCGCTCAAGCCCAAGGCATGGCTTGAGCAGACCCGCGAGGCATGGGCCGACCATGCCAACCGGGCATTA
GAGCGGGCTGGCCACGACGCCCGCATTGACCACAGAACACTTGAGGCGCAGGGCATCGAGCGCCTGCCCG
GTGTTCACCTGGGGCCGAACGTGGTGGAGATGGAAGGCCGGGGCATCCGCACCGACCGGGCAGACGTGGC
CCTGAACATCGACACCGCCAACACCCAGATCATCGACTTACAGGAATACCGGGAGGCAATAGACCATGAA
CGCAATCGACAGAGTGAAGAAATCCAGAGGCATCAACGAGTTAGCGGAGCAGATCGAACCGCTGGCCCAG
AGCATGGCGACACTGGCCGACGAAGCCCGGCAGGTCATGAGCCAGACCCAGCAGGCCAGCGAGGCGCAGG
CGGCGGAGTGGCTGAAAGCCCAGCGCCAGACAGGGGCGGCATGGGTGGAGCTGGCCAAAGAGTTGCGGGA
GGTAGCCGCCGAGGTGAGCAGCGCCGCGCAGAGCGCCCGGAGCGCGTCGCGGGGGTGGCACTGGAAGCTA
TGGCTAACCGTGATGCTGGCTTCCATGATGCCTACGGTGGTGCTGCTGATCGCATCGTTGCTCTTGCTCG
ACCTGACGCCACTGACAACCGAGGACGGCTCGATCTGGCTGCGCTTGGTGGCCCGATGAAGAACGACAGG
ACTTTGCAGGCCATAGGCCGACAGCTCAAGGCCATGGGCTGTGAGCGCTTCGATATCGGCGTCAGGGACG
CCACCACCGGCCAGATGATGAACCGGGAATGGTCAGCCGCCGAAGTGCTCCAGAACACGCCATGGCTCAA
GCGGATGAATGCCCAGGGCAATGACGTGTATATCAGGCCCGCCGAGCAGGAGCGGCATGGTCTGGTGCTG
GTGGACGACCTCAGCGAGTTTGACCTGGATGACATGAAAGCCGAGGGCCGGGAGCCTGCCCTGGTAGTGG
AAACCAGCCCGAAGAACTATCAGGCATGGGTCAAGGTGGCCGACGCCGCAGGCGGTGAACTTCGGGGGCA
GATTGCCCGGACGCTGGCCAGCGAGTACGACGCCGACCCGGCCAGCGCCGACAGCCGCCACTATGGCCGC
TTGGCGAGCTTCACCAACCGCAAGGACAAGCACACCACCCGCGCCGGTTATCAGCCGTGGGTGCTGCTGC
GTGAATCCAAGGGCAAGACCGCCACCGCTGGCCCGGCGCTGGTGCAGCAGGCTGGCCAGCAGATCGAGCA
GGCCCAGCGGCAGCAGGAGAAGGCCCGCAGGCTGGCCAGCCTCGAACTGCCCGAGCGGCAGCTTAGCCGC
CACCGGCGCACGGCGCTGGACGAGTACCGCAGCGAGATGGCCGGGCTGGTCAAGCGCTTCGGTGATGACC
TCAGCAAGTGCGACTTTATCGCCGCGCAGAAGCTGGCCAGCCGGGGCCGCAGTGCCGAGGAAACCGGCAA
GGCCATGGCCGAGGCCAGCCCAGCGCTGGCAGAGCGCAAGCCCGGCCACGAAGCGGATTACATCGAGCGC
ACCGTCAGCAAGGTCATGGGTCTGCCCAGCGTCCAGCTTGCGCGGGCCGAGCTGGCACGGGCACCGGCAC
CCCGCCAGCGAGGCATGGACAGGGGCGGGCCAGATTTCAGCATGTAGTGCTTGCGTTGGTACTCACGCCT
GTTATACTATGAGTACTCACGCACAGAAGGGGGTTTTATGGAATACGAAAAAAGCGCTTCAGGGTCGGTC
TACCTGATCAAAAGTGACAAGGGCTATTGGTTGCCCGGTGGCTTTGGTTATACGTCAAACAAGGCCGAGG
CTGGCCGCTTTTCAGTCGCTGATATGGCCAGCCTTAACCTTGACGGCTGCACCTTGTCCTTGTTCCGCGA
AGACAAGCCTTTCGGCCCCGGCAAGTTTCTCGGTGACTGATATGAAAGACCAAAAGGACAAGCAGACCGG
CGACCTGCTGGCCAGCCCTGACGCTGTACGCCAAGCGCGATATGCCGAGCGCATGAAGGCCAAAGGGATG
CGTCAGCGCAAGTTCTGGCTGACCGACGACGAATACGAGGCGCTGCGCGAGTGCCTGGAAGAACTCAGAG
CGGCGCAGGGCGGGGGTAGTGACCCCGCCAGCGCCTAACCACCAACTGCCTGCAAAGGAGGCAATCAATG
GCTACCCATAAGCCTATCAATATTCTGGAGGCGTTCGCAGCAGCGCCGCCACCGCTGGACTACGTTTTGC
CCAACATGGTGGCCGGTACGGTCGGGGCGCTGGTGTCGCCCGGTGGTGCCGGTAAATCCATGCTGGCCCT
GCAACTGGCCGCACAGATTGCAGGCGGGCCGGATCTGCTGGAGGTGGGCGAACTGCCCACCGGCCCGGTG
ATCTACCTGCCCGCCGAAGACCCGCCCACCGCCATTCATCACCGCCTGCACGCCCTTGGGGCGCACCTCA
GCGCCGAGGAACGGCAAGCCGTGGCTGACGGCCTGCTGATCCAGCCGCTGATCGGCAGCCTGCCCAACAT
CATGGCCCCGGAGTGGTTCGACGGCCTCAAGCGCGCCGCCGAGGGCCGCCGCCTGATGGTGCTGGACACG
CTGCGCCGGTTCCACATCGAGGAAGAAAACGCCAGCGGCCCCATGGCCCAGGTCATCGGTCGCATGGAGG
CCATCGCCGCCGATACCGGGTGCTCTATCGTGTTCCTGCACCATGCCAGCAAGGGCGCGGCCATGATGGG
CGCAGGCGACCAGCAGCAGGCCAGCCGGGGCAGCTCGGTACTGGTCGATAACATCCGCTGGCAGTCCTAC
CTGTCGAGCATGACCAGCGCCGAGGCCGAGGAATGGGGTGTGGACGACGACCAGCGCCGGTTCTTCGTCC
GCTTCGGTGTGAGCAAGGCCAACTATGGCGCACCGTTCGCTGATCGGTGGTTCAGGCGGCATGACGGCGG
GGTGCTCAAGCCCGCCGTGCTGGAGAGGCAGCGCAAGAGCAAGGGGGTGCCCCGTGGTGAAGCCTAAGAA
CAAGCACAGCCTCAGCCACGTCCGGCACGACCCGGCGCACTGTCTGGCCCCCGGCCTGTTCCGTGCCCTC
AAGCGGGGCGAGCGCAAGCGCAGCAAGCTGGACGTGACGTATGACTACGGTGACGGCAAGCGGATCGAGT
TCAGCGGCCCGGAGCCGCTGGGCGCTGATGATCTGCGCATCCTGCAAGGGCTGGTGGCCATGGCTGGGCC
TAATGGCCTAGTGCTTGGCCCGGAACCCAAGACCGAAGGCGGACGGCAGCTCCGGCTGTTCCTGGAACCC
AAGTGGGAGGCCGTCACCGCTGATGCCATGGTGGTCAAAGGTAGCTATCGGGCGCTGGCAAAGGAAATCG
GGGCAGAGGTCGATAGTGGTGGGGCGCTCAAGCACATACAGGACTGCATCGAGCGCCTTTGGAAGGTATC
CATCATCGCCCAGAATGGCCGCAAGCGGCAGGGGTTTCGGCTGCTGTCGGAGTACGCCAGCGACGAGGCG
GACGGGCGCCTGTACGTGGCCCTGAACCCCTTGATCGCGCAGGCCGTCATGGGTGGCGGCCAGCATGTGC
GCATCAGCATGGACGAGGTGCGGGCGCTGGACAGCGAAACCGCCCGCCTGCTGCACCAGCGGCTGTGTGG
CTGGATCGACCCCGGCAAAACCGGCAAGGCTTCCATAGATGCCTTGTGCGGCTATGTCTGGCCGTCAGAG
GCCAGTGGTTCGACCATGCGCAAGCGCCGCCAGCGGGTGCGCGAGGCGTTGCCGGAGCTGGTCGCGCTGG
GCTGGACGGTAACCGAGTTCGCGGCGGGCAAGTACGACATCACCCGGCCCAAGGCGGCAGGCTGACCCCC
CCCACTCTATTGTAAACAAGACATTTTTATCTTTTATATTCAATGGCTTATTTTCCTGCTAATTGGTAAT
ACCATGAAAAATACCATGCTCAGAAAAGGCTTAACAATATTTTGAAAAATTGCCTACTGAGCGCTGCCGC
ACAGCTCCATAGGCCGTTACTGCATGAGCTTGTGGAAGTGTGCTGAGCATAAATGATTCTCCTAGCTGTT
CTTTGGGTAAGTACGCCATCAGGACGTTGTGAGTGGCGCGATTTTTAGCGGCTGAAATCAGCCCTTGAGC
CTGTCGGCAAGTCGCGTCATGAGGTCCATGCGCTCATGCAGGATCGCCACGACCAACGCGGGTTCGCCCG
CACGCGGCAGGCAAAAAACGTAGTGGTGTTCGCAGCGGGCCATCCGCAGCGCGGGAAAGAGTTCGCTCAT
GTCCTTAAACGGGCCTTCGCCGGCGGCAAGCCTGGCTATGCCCTGTTCCAGCTTAGCGATATAGCGGCGC
ACCTGCGCCGCGCCCCACTCCCGGCGCGTGTAGCGGATGATGCCGCGTAGATCGGCTTCGGCCTCAGCCG
TGAGGATGTAGGCCGTCAAGCGCGATCCCCGCTGAGTTCTTCATCAAGAATTTCGCCGACGCTCTTGGTG
GACACCTTGCCGGCAAGCCCATCGTTGATGCGGTTCCCCAGCATGGTTTTCAGTTCCTGCCATGCCTGAT
CGGCATCAGCGTCACCGGGGAACAGACGTTCGAGGGCGTATTGCTTAATGGTCTTGCCCTGCAAGGCGGC
CAGGGCTTTCAGGCTCTGGTGCTGCTGGTCCGTCATGTCGATTGTCAGGCGGCTCATTGGATAACCTCCA
TAAAATACACGTAACCACATTAGCACATATGTGGGCGTGAGGCTACAGCGCGAGGCGCATTAAGGTCGGG
AAAATGCGCTAGGCGCATTTAAATTGCGTATTGCTGTAATGCGCCATGCCGGCTAGACTAGGCCCAAATG
GGTATACCCAATTTGACCAAGGGGGACGCGATGAGGGCGGCCAAGCACTACCGACAACTTCTATCCATCG
ACTTCAACATCGAGGCGCTGGCCTTCGTGCCTGGACCCGACGGCACACGCGGCCGGCGCATCCACGTCCT
GGGGCGCGAGGTCCGCGACCGGCCCGGCCTGGTCGAGTACCTTTCGCCGGCGTTCGGCTCGCGGGTGGCG
CTGGACGGCTACTGCAAGGCCAATTTCGATGCAGTGCTGCACCTGGCGTACCCCGATCATCAGCAATGGG
GCCACGCATGAAGCGCCGAAGCTACGCCATGCTGCGCGCCGCTGCCGCGCTGGCCGTCCTGGTCGTTGCC
TCGCCGGCATGGGCCGAGCTGCGCGGCGAGGTCGTGCGCATCATCGACGGCGACACCATCGACGTGCTGG
TAGACAAGCAGCCGGTGCGCGTGCGCCTGGTGGACATTGACGCGCCGGAAAAGCGGCAAGCCTTCGGCGA
ACGTGCGCGCCAGGCGCTGGCCGGCATGGTGTTCCGCCGGCACGTCCTGGTCGACGAGAAGGACACCGAC
CGTTACGGCCGCACGCTGGGCACCGTCTGGGTCAACATGGAGCTGGCCAGCCGGCCGCCGCAGCCGCGCA
ACGTCAACGCCGCGATGGTTCACCAGGGCATGGCGTGGGCCTATCGCTTCCACGGCCGCGCGGCCGACCC
TGAAATGCTGCGGCTCGAACAGGAGGCGCGAGGCAAGCGCGTCGGCCTCTGGTCCGATCCGCACGCCGTC
GAGCCGTGGAAATGGCGACGCGAGAGCAACAACCGGAGGGACGAAGGTTGAAGGTCGCCCGCATCTACCT
GCGCGCCAGTACGGACGAGCAGAATCTTGAACGCCAGGAGAGCCTTGTAGCGGCCACGCGGGCCGCCGGG
TACTACGTCGCCGGCATCTACCGCGAGAAGGCGTCCGGCGCACGCGCCGACCGGCCCGAGCTGCTGCGCA
TGATCGCGGACCTGCAACCTGGTGAAGTCGTCGTTGCGGAGAAGATCGACCGCATCAGCCGCTTGCCGTT
GGCCGAGGCCGAGCGCCTGGTTGCGTCGATCCGGGCCAAAGGGGCCAAGCTGGCCGTGCCTGGCGTGGTG
GACCTGTCGGAGCTGGCCGCCGAGGCGAACGGAGTGGCGAAAATCGTTCTGGAATCCGTCCAGGACATGC
TTTTGAAGCTCGCCTTGCAGATGGCCCGCGACGACTACGAGGATCGGCGCGAGCGTCAACGTCAGGGTGT
CCAGTTGGCGAAGGCCGCCGGCCGCTACACCGGCCGCAAACGTGACGCCGGCATGCACGACCGCATCATC
ACGCTTCGCTCCGGCGGATCGAGCATTGCCAAGACGGCCAAGCTGGTCGGATGCAGCCCGAGCCAGGTCA
AACGAGTGTGGGCGGCCTGGAACGCGCAGCAGCAAAAATAAAGCCGGGCAGTGCCCGGCTTTTCTCACCT
TTTCGCGTCCCGCAGGGCCGCTGCGAGCGCCCTACCTAGATCCTCGCTTTCCCCCTCGGTGTAGTCCGGC
CAGGGCACGAAGGGCGCGGATGCGAACCTGTTGAGCAGGTCAGATCTAGGGCGGCGGATTTGTCCTACTC
AGGAGAGCGTTCACCGACAAACAACAGATAAAACGAAAGGCCCAGTCTTTCGACTGAGCCTTTCGTTTTA
TTTGATGCCTGCCGAATTCGGATCCGGAGTGAGACCGCAGCTGGCACGACAGGTTTGCCGACTGGAAAGC
GGGCAGTGAGCGCAACGCAATTAATGTGAGTTAGCTCACTCATTAGGCACCCCAGGCTTTACACTTTATG
CTTCCGGCTCGTATGTTGTGTGGAATTGTGAGCGGATAACAATTTCACACAGGAAACAGCTATGACCATG
ATTACGCCAAGCTTGCATGCCTGCAGGTCGACTCTAGAGGATCCCCGGGTACCGAGCTCGAATTCACTGG
CCGTCGTTTTACAACGTCGTGACTGGGAAAACCCTGGCGTTACCCAACTTAATCGCCTTGCAGCACATCC
CCCTTTCGCCAGCTGGCGTAATAGCGAAGAGGCCCGCACCGATCGCCCTTCCCAACAGTTGCGCAGCCTG
AATGGCGAATGGCGCCTGATGCGGTATTTTCTCCTTACGCATCTGTGCGGTATTTCACACCGCATATGGT
GCACTCTCAGTACAATCTGCTCTGATGCCGCATAGTTAAGCCAGCCCCGACACCCGCCAACACCCGCTGA
CGCGCCCTGACGGGCTTGTCTGCTCCCGGCATCCGCTTACAGACAAGCTGTGACGGTCTCACGCTCTTGG
ACTCCTGTTGATAGATCCAGTAATGACCTCAGAACTCCATCTGGATTTGTTCAGAACGCTCGGTTGCCGC
CGGGCGTTTTTTATTGGTGAGAATCCAGGCAACCGGATCAATTCCCCTGCTCGCGCAGGCTGGGTGCCAA
GCTCTCGGGTAACATCAAGGCCCGATCCTTGGAGCCCTTGCCCTCCCGCACGATGATCGTGCCGTGATCG
AAATCCAGATCCTTGACCCGCAGTTGCAAACCCTCACTGATCCGCATGCCCGTTCCATACAGAAGCTGGG
CGAACAAACGATGCTCGCCTTCCAGAAAACCGAGGATGCGAACCACTTCATCCGGGGTCAGCACCACCGG
CAAGCGCCGCGACGGCCGAGGTCTTGCGATCTCCTGAAGCCAGGGCAGATCCGTGCACAGCACCTTGCCG
TAGAAGAACAGCAAGGCCGCCAATGCCTGACGATGCGTGGAGAGCGAAACCTTGCGCTCGTTCGCCAGCC
AGGACAGAAATGCCTCGACTTCGCTGCTGCCCAAGGTTGCCGGGTGACGCACACCGTGGAAACGGATGAA
GGCACGAACCCAGTGGACATAAGCCTGTTCGGTTCGTAAGCTGTAATGCAAGTAGCGTATGCGCTCACGC
AACTGGTCCAGAACCTTGACCGAACGCAGCGGTGGTAACGGCGCAGTGGCGGTTTTCATGGCTTGTTATG
ACTGTTTTTTTGGGGTACAGTCTATGCCTCGGGCATCCAAGCAGCAAGCGCGTTACGCCGTGGGTCGATG
TTTGATGTTATGGAGCAGCAACGATGTTACGCAGCAGGGCAGTCGCCCTAAAACAAAGTTAAACATCATG
AGGGAAGCGGTGATCGCCGAAGTATCGACTCAACTATCAGAGGTAGTTGGCGTCATCGAGCGCCATCTCG
AACCGACGTTGCTGGCCGTACATTTGTACGGCTCCGCAGTGGATGGCGGCCTGAAGCCACACAGTGATAT
TGATTTGCTGGTTACGGTGACCGTAAGGCTTGATGAAACAACGCGGCGAGCTTTGATCAACGACCTTTTG
GAAACTTCGGCTTCCCCTGGAGAGAGCGAGATTCTCCGCGCTGTAGAAGTCACCATTGTTGTGCACGACG
ACATCATTCCGTGGCGTTATCCAGCTAAGCGCGAACTGCAATTTGGAGAATGGCAGCGCAATGACATTCT
TGCAGGTATCTTCGAGCCAGCCACGATCGACATTGATCTGGCTATCTTGCTGACAAAAGCAAGAGAACAT
AGCGTTGCCTTGGTAGGTCCAGCGGCGGAGGAACTCTTTGATCCGGTTCCTGAACAGGATCTATTTGAGG
CGCTAAATGAAACCTTAACGCTATGGAACTCGCCGCCCGACTGGGCTGGCGATGAGCGAAATGTAGTGCT
TACGTTGTCCCGCATTTGGTACAGCGCAGTAACCGGCAAAATCGCGCCGAAGGATGTCGCTGCCGACTGG
GCAATGGAGCGCCTGCCGGCCCAGTATCAGCCCGTCATACTTGAAGCTAGACAGGCTTATCTTGGACAAG
AAGAAGATCGCTTGGCCTCGCGCGCAGATCAGTTGGAAGAATTTGTCCACTACGTGAAAGGCGAGATCAC
CAAGGTAGTCGGCAAATAATGTCTAACAATTCGTTCAAGCCGACGCCGCTTCGCGGCGCGGCTTAACTCA
AGCGTTAGATGCACTAAGCACATAATTGCTCACAGCCAAACTATCAGGTCAAGTCTGCTTTTATTATTTT
TAAGCGTGCATAATAAGCCCTACACAAATTGGGAGATATATCATGAAAGGCTGGCTTTTTCTTGTTATCG
CAATAGTTGGCGAAGTAATCGCAACATCCGCATTAAAATCTAGCGAGGGCTTTACTAAGCTGATCCGG
